>Addgene plasmid #170523 | LifeAct-EGFP-APEX2 in pCSDEST2 | addgene full sequence | sequence record 342354 | Addgene NGS Result
CGCCATTCTGCCTGGGGACGTCGGAGCAAGCTTGATTTAGGTGACACTATAGAATACAAGCTACTTGTTC
TTTTTGCAGGATCCCATCGATTCGAATTCAAGGATCAACAAGTTTGTACAAAAAAGCAGGCTGCCACCAT
GGGCGTGGCCGACCTGATCAAGAAGTTCGAGAGCATCAGCAAGGAGGAGGGCGACCCCCCCGTGGCCACC
ATGGTGAGCAAGGGCGAGGAGCTGTTCACCGGGGTGGTGCCCATCCTGGTCGAGCTGGACGGCGACGTAA
ACGGCCACAAGTTCAGCGTGTCCGGCGAGGGCGAGGGCGATGCCACCTACGGCAAGCTGACCCTGAAGTT
CATCTGCACCACCGGCAAGCTGCCCGTGCCCTGGCCCACCCTCGTGACCACCCTGACCTACGGCGTGCAG
TGCTTCAGCCGCTACCCCGACCACATGAAGCAGCACGACTTCTTCAAGTCCGCCATGCCCGAAGGCTACG
TCCAGGAGCGCACCATCTTCTTCAAGGACGACGGCAACTACAAGACCCGCGCCGAGGTGAAGTTCGAGGG
CGACACCCTGGTGAACCGCATCGAGCTGAAGGGCATCGACTTCAAGGAGGACGGCAACATCCTGGGGCAC
AAGCTGGAGTACAACTACAACAGCCACAACGTCTATATCATGGCCGACAAGCAGAAGAACGGCATCAAGG
TGAACTTCAAGATCCGCCACAACATCGAGGACGGCAGCGTGCAGCTCGCCGACCACTACCAGCAGAACAC
CCCCATCGGCGACGGCCCCGTGCTGCTGCCCGACAACCACTACCTGAGCACCCAGTCCGCCCTGAGCAAA
GACCCCAACGAGAAGCGCGATCACATGGTCCTGCTGGAGTTCGTGACCGCCGCCGGGATCACTCTCGGCA
TGGACGAGCTGTACAAGGGGTACCCAGCTTTCTTGTACAAAGTGGCTGGAAAGTCTTACCCAACTGTGAG
TGCTGATTACCAGGACGCCGTTGAGAAGGCGAAGAAGAAGCTCAGAGGCTTCATCGCTGAGAAGAGATGC
GCTCCTCTAATGCTCCGTTTGGCATTCCACTCTGCTGGAACCTTTGACAAGGGCACGAAGACCGGTGGAC
CCTTCGGAACCATCAAGCACCCTGCCGAACTGGCTCACAGCGCTAACAACGGTCTTGACATCGCTGTTAG
GCTTTTGGAGCCACTCAAGGCGGAGTTCCCTATTTTGAGCTACGCCGATTTCTACCAGTTGGCTGGCGTT
GTTGCCGTTGAGGTCACGGGTGGACCTAAGGTTCCATTCCACCCTGGAAGAGAGGACAAGCCTGAGCCAC
CACCAGAGGGTCGCTTGCCCGATCCCACTAAGGGTTCTGACCATTTGAGAGATGTGTTTGGCAAAGCTAT
GGGGCTTACTGACCAAGATATCGTTGCTCTATCTGGGGGTCACACTATTGGAGCTGCACACAAGGAGCGT
TCTGGATTTGAGGGTCCCTGGACCTCTAATCCTCTTATTTTCGACAACTCATACTTCACGGAGTTGTTGA
GTGGTGAGAAGGAAGGTCTCCTTCAGCTACCTTCTGACAAGGCTCTTTTGTCTGACCCTGTATTCCGCCC
TCTCGTTGACAAATATGCAGCGGACGAAGATGCCTTCTTTGCTGATTACGCTGAGGCTCACCAAAAGCTT
TCCGAGCTTGGGTTTGCTGATGCCTAACAACTTTATTATACATAGTTGCACTCGAGCCTCTAGAACTATA
GTGAGTCGTATTACGTAGATCCAGACATGATAAGATACATTGATGAGTTTGGACAAACCACAACTAGAAT
GCAGTGAAAAAAATGCTTTATTTGTGAAATTTGTGATGCTATTGCTTTATTTGTAACCATTATAAGCTGC
AATAAACAAGTTAACAACAACAATTGCATTCATTTTATGTTTCAGGTTCAGGGGGAGGTGTGGGAGGTTT
TTTAATTCGCGGCCGCGGCGCCAATGCATTGGGCCCGGTACCCAGCTTTTGTTCCCTTTAGTGAGGGTTA
ATTGCGCGCTTGGCGTAATCATGGTCATAGCTGTTTCCTGTGTGAAATTGTTATCCGCTCACAATTCCAC
ACAACATACGAGCCGGGAGCATAAAGTGTAAAGCCTGGGGTGCCTAATGAGTGAGCTAACTCACATTAAT
TGCGTTGCGCTCACTGCCCGCTTTCCAGTCGGGAAACCTGTCGTGCCAGCTGCATTAATGAATCGGCCAA
CGCGCGGGGAGAGGCGGTTTGCGTATTGGGCGCTCTTCCGCTTCCTCGCTCACTGACTCGCTGCGCTCGG
TCGTTCGGCTGCGGCGAGCGGTATCAGCTCACTCAAAGGCGGTAATACGGTTATCCACAGAATCAGGGGA
TAACGCAGGAAAGAACATGTGAGCAAAAGGCCAGCAAAAGGCCAGGAACCGTAAAAAGGCCGCGTTGCTG
GCGTTTTTCCATAGGCTCCGCCCCCCTGACGAGCATCACAAAAATCGACGCTCAAGTCAGAGGTGGCGAA
ACCCGACAGGACTATAAAGATACCAGGCGTTTCCCCCTGGAAGCTCCCTCGTGCGCTCTCCTGTTCCGAC
CCTGCCGCTTACCGGATACCTGTCCGCCTTTCTCCCTTCGGGAAGCGTGGCGCTTTCTCATAGCTCACGC
TGTAGGTATCTCAGTTCGGTGTAGGTCGTTCGCTCCAAGCTGGGCTGTGTGCACGAACCCCCCGTTCAGC
CCGACCGCTGCGCCTTATCCGGTAACTATCGTCTTGAGTCCAACCCGGTAAGACACGACTTATCGCCACT
GGCAGCAGCCACTGGTAACAGGATTAGCAGAGCGAGGTATGTAGGCGGTGCTACAGAGTTCTTGAAGTGG
TGGCCTAACTACGGCTACACTAGAAGAACAGTATTTGGTATCTGCGCTCTGCTGAAGCCAGTTACCTTCG
GAAAAAGAGTTGGTAGCTCTTGATCCGGCAAACAAACCACCGCTGGTAGCGGTGGTTTTTTTGTTTGCAA
GCAGCAGATTACGCGCAGAAAAAAAGGATCTCAAGAAGATCCTTTGATCTTTTCTACGGGGTCTGACGCT
CAGTGGAACGAAAACTCACGTTAAGGGATTTTGGTCATGAGATTATCAAAAAGGATCTTCACCTAGATCC
TTTTAAATTAAAAATGAAGTTTTAAATCAATCTAAAGTATATATGAGTAAACTTGGTCTGACAGTTACCA
ATGCTTAATCAGTGAGGCACCTATCTCAGCGATCTGTCTATTTCGTTCATCCATAGTTGCCTGACTCCCC
GTCGTGTAGATAACTACGATACGGGAGGGCTTACCATCTGGCCCCAGTGCTGCAATGATACCGCGAGACC
CACGCTCACCGGCTCCAGATTTATCAGCAATAAACCAGCCAGCCGGAAGGGCCGAGCGCAGAAGTGGTCC
TGCAACTTTATCCGCCTCCATCCAGTCTATTAATTGTTGCCGGGAAGCTAGAGTAAGTAGTTCGCCAGTT
AATAGTTTGCGCAACGTTGTTGCCATTGCTACAGGCATCGTGGTGTCACGCTCGTCGTTTGGTATGGCTT
CATTCAGCTCCGGTTCCCAACGATCAAGGCGAGTTACATGATCCCCCATGTTGTGCAAAAAAGCGGTTAG
CTCCTTCGGTCCTCCGATCGTTGTCAGAAGTAAGTTGGCCGCAGTGTTATCACTCATGGTTATGGCAGCA
CTGCATAATTCTCTTACTGTCATGCCATCCGTAAGATGCTTTTCTGTGACTGGTGAGTACTCAACCAAGT
CATTCTGAGAATAGTGTATGCGGCGACCGAGTTGCTCTTGCCCGGCGTCAATACGGGATAATACCGCGCC
ACATAGCAGAACTTTAAAAGTGCTCATCATTGGAAAACGTTCTTCGGGGCGAAAACTCTCAAGGATCTTA
CCGCTGTTGAGATCCAGTTCGATGTAACCCACTCGTGCACCCAACTGATCTTCAGCATCTTTTACTTTCA
CCAGCGTTTCTGGGTGAGCAAAAACAGGAAGGCAAAATGCCGCAAAAAAGGGAATAAGGGCGACACGGAA
ATGTTGAATACTCATACTCTTCCTTTTTCAATATTATTGAAGCATTTATCAGGGTTATTGTCTCATGAGC
GGATACATATTTGAATGTATTTAGAAAAATAAACAAATAGGGGTTCCGCGCACATTTCCCCGAAAAGTGC
CACCTAAATTGTAAGCGTTAATATTTTGTTAAAATTCGCGTTAAATTTTTGTTAAATCAGCTCATTTTTT
AACCAATAGGCCGAAATCGGCAAAATCCCTTATAAATCAAAAGAATAGACCGAGATAGGGT
[37 nt withheld, positions 4332-4368]
AAAGAACGTGGACTCCAACGTCAAAGG
[49 nt withheld, positions 4396-4444]
T
[91 nt withheld, positions 4446-4536]
G
[124 nt withheld, positions 4538-4661]
CCCATTCGCCATTCAGGCTGCGCAACTGTTGGGAAGGGCGATCGGTGCGGGCCTCTTCGCTATTACGCCA
GTCGACCGCCAATTCAATATGGCGTATATGGACTCATGCCAATTCAATATGGTGGATCTGGACCTGTGCC
AATTCAATATGGCGTATATGGACTCGTGCCAATTCAATATGGTGGATCTGGACCCCAGCCAATTCAATAT
GGCGGACTTGGCACCATGCCAATTCAATATGGCGGACCTGGCACTGTGCCAACTGGGGAGGGGTCTACTT
GGCACGGTGCCAAGTTTGAGGAGGGGTCTTGGCCCTGTGCCAAGTCCGCCATATTGAATTGGCATGGTGC
CAATAATGGCGGCCATATTGGCTATATGCCAGGATCAATATATAGGCAATATCCAATATGGCCCTATGCC
AATATGGCTATTGGCCAGGTTCAATACTATGTATTGGCCCTATGCCATATAGTATTCCATATATGGGTTT
TCCTATTGACGTAGATAGCCCCTCCCAATGGGCGGTCCCATATACCATATATGGGGCTTCCTAATACCGC
CCATAGCCACTCCCCCATTGACGTCAATGGTCTCTATATATGGTCTTTCCTATTGACGTCATATGGGCGG
TCCTATTGACGTATATGGCGCCTCCCCCATTGACGTCAATTACGGTAAATGGCCCGCCTGGCTCAATGCC
CATTGACGTCAATAGGACCACCCACCATTGACGTCAATGGGATGGCTCATTGCCCATTCATATCCGTTCT
CACGCCCCCTATTGACGTCAATGACGGTAAATGGCCCACTTGGCAGTACATCAATATCTATTAATAGTAA
CTTGGCAAGTACATTACTATTGGAAGTACGCCAGGGTACATTGGCAGTACTCCCATTGACGTCAATGGCG
GTAAATGGCCCGCGATGGCTGCCAAGTACATCCCCATTGACGTCAATGGGGAGGGGCAATGACGCAAATG
GGCGTTCCATTGACGTAAATGGGCGGTAGGCGTGCCTAATGGGAGGTCTATATAAGCAATGCTCGTTTAG
GGAAC
Features (pLannotate 1.2.2; 20 found; start..end, strand, type, name):
     35..53      +  promoter       SP6 promoter: promoter for bacteriophage SP6 RNA polymerase
    108..132     +  protein_bind   attB1: mutant version of attB; recombination site for the Gateway® BP reaction BP Clonase™
    139..210     +  CDS            ABP140 (fragment): AB140_YEAST - Also known as TRM140. Experimental evidence at protein level: Swiss-Prot protein existence level 1. S-adenosyl-L-methionine-dependent methyltransferase that mediates N(3)-methylcytidine modification of residue 32 of the tRNA anticodon loop of tRNA(Thr) and tRNA(Ser). Binds F-actin and shows weak F-actin cross-linking activity. From Saccharomyces cerevisiae (strain ATCC 204508 / S288c) (Baker's yeast).
    211..927     +  CDS            EGFP: EGFP is a basic (constitutively fluorescent) green fluorescent protein published in 1996, derived from Aequorea victoria. It is reported to be a rapidly-maturing weak dimer with moderate acid sensitivity.
    935..955     -  protein_bind   attB2: mutant version of attB; core recombination site for the Gateway® BP reaction BP Clonase™
    958..1704    +  CDS            APEX2: soybean ascorbate peroxidase, engineered to serve as a monomeric tag for electron microscopy and live-cell proteomics (Lam et al., 2015) more active than the original APEX due to the A134P mutation
   1708..1728    -  protein_bind   attB3: mutant version of attB; core recombination site for the Gateway® BP reaction BP Clonase™
   1746..1763    -  promoter       T7 promoter (fragment): promoter for bacteriophage T7 RNA polymerase
   1768..1902    -  polyA_signal   SV40 poly(A) signal: SV40 polyadenylation signal
   2015..2033    -  promoter       T3 promoter: promoter for bacteriophage T3 RNA polymerase
   2078..2094    -  protein_bind   lac operator: The lac repressor binds to the lac operator to inhibit transcription in E. coli. This inhibition can be relieved by adding lactose or isopropyl-β-D-thiogalactopyranoside (IPTG). lac repressor encoded by lacI
   2102..2132    -  promoter       lac promoter: promoter for the E. coli lac operon
   2147..2168    -  protein_bind   CAP binding site: CAP binding activates transcription in the presence of cAMP. E. coli catabolite activator protein
   2181..2273    -  CDS            lacI (fragment): lac repressor; lacI; The lac repressor binds to the lac operator to inhibit transcription in E. coli. This inhibition can be relieved by adding lactose or isopropyl-β-D-thiogalactopyranoside (IPTG).
   2456..3044    -  rep_origin     ori: high-copy-number ColE1/pMB1/pBR322/pUC origin of replication
   3215..4075    -  CDS            AmpR: β-lactamase; bla; confers resistance to ampicillin, carbenicillin, and related antibiotics
   4076..4180    -  promoter       AmpR promoter: bla
   4233..4661    -  rep_origin     f1 ori (sequence partly withheld): f1 bacteriophage origin of replication; arrow indicates direction of (+) strand synthesis
   4666..4732    -  CDS            lacZα (fragment): LacZα fragment of β-galactosidase; lacZ fragment
   4739..5716    +  promoter       CMV IE94 promoter: enhancer/promoter region of simian cytomegalovirus major immediate early transcription unit IE94
