[The description below was written by a language model from this plasmid's Addgene catalogue record and pLannotate feature annotations shown in this document.]
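Description:
LifeAct-EGFP-APEX2 in pCSDEST2 is a 5.7 kb mammalian expression plasmid built on the pCSDEST2 Gateway destination backbone. It is maintained in E. coli as a high-copy plasmid through a ColE1/pUC-type origin and selected with ampicillin via the β-lactamase gene. An f1 origin and remnants of the lac region (lac promoter/operator, lacZα and lacI fragments) are also carried over from the backbone.

The expression cassette is driven by the simian cytomegalovirus IE94 enhancer/promoter, followed by an SP6 promoter that could in principle allow in vitro transcription of the sense strand, and it ends with an SV40 polyadenylation signal. Between these lies a multisite Gateway assembly. After attB1 comes a short fragment of yeast ABP140, corresponding to the LifeAct F-actin-binding peptide, joined directly to EGFP. After attB2 comes APEX2, the engineered soybean ascorbate peroxidase, with attB3 closing the assembly. The annotated layout is consistent with a single LifeAct-EGFP-APEX2 fusion that would decorate filamentous actin, report its position by green fluorescence, and provide peroxidase activity for generating an electron-dense reaction product. T7 (partial) and T3 promoters sit downstream in the antisense orientation.

The catalogue's gene/insert fields list mouse Cavin4 with a C-terminal APEX2-P2A-mKate2 tag. This does not match the plasmid name, the stated purpose or the sequenced feature table, which shows no Cavin4, P2A or mKate2, so those fields appear to belong to a different clone. According to the record, the construct is used to express LifeAct-APEX2 in mammalian cells, in work on detecting genetic tags by 3D electron microscopy.
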