Addgene plasmid #170523: LifeAct-EGFP-APEX2 in pCSDEST2
Purpose: Vector for expression of LifeAct APEX2 in mammalian cells. Parton lab clone FTE
Depositing lab: Rob Parton. Publication: A robust method for particulate detection of a genetic tag for 3D electron microscopy. Rae J, Ferguson C, Ariotti N, Webb RI, Cheng HH, Mead JL, Riches JD, Hunter DJ, Martel N, Baltos J, Christopoulos A, Bryce NS, Cagigas ML, Fonseka S, Sayre ME, Hardeman EC, Gunning PW, Gambin Y, Hall TE, Parton RG. Elife. 2021 Apr 27;10. pii: 64630. doi: 10.7554/eLife.64630. PubMed 33904409.
Backbone
  Vector backbone: pCSDEST2 (Addgene 22424)
  Vector type: Mammalian Expression
Growth in bacteria
  Bacterial resistance: Ampicillin, 100 μg/mL
  Growth temperature: 37°C
  Growth strain: DH5alpha
  Copy number: High Copy
Gene/Insert
  Gene/Insert name: Cavin4
  Species: M. musculus (mouse)
  Entrez Gene: Cavin4 (a.k.a. 2310039E09Rik, Mur, Murc)
  Tag / fusion protein: APEX2-P2A-mKate2 (C terminal on insert)
Terms and licenses: Academic/Nonprofit Terms; Industry Terms: Not Available to Industry
How to cite: LifeAct-EGFP-APEX2 in pCSDEST2 was a gift from Rob Parton (Addgene plasmid # 170523 ; http://n2t.net/addgene:170523 ; RRID:Addgene_170523)
